>Addgene plasmid #22232 | pCMV Flag dPDZ-PTEN (1-400) | addgene partial sequence | sequence record 28035 | 22232 with SV40pA-R
GTTAACAACAACAATTGCATTCATTTTATGTTTCAGGTTCAGGGGGAGGTGTGGGAGGTTTTTTAAAGCA
AGTAAAACCTCTACAAATGTGGTATGGCTGATTATGATCATGAACAGACTGTGAGGACTGAGGGGCCTGA
AATGAGCCTTGGGACTGTGAATCTAAAATACACAAACAATTAGAATCAGTAGTTTAACACATTATACACT
TAAAAATTGGATCTCCATTCGCCATTCAGGCTGCGCAACTGTTGGGAAGGGCGATCGAGTGAATTGTAAT
ACGACTCACTATAGGGCGAATTGGGTACACTTACCTGGTACCTTAATTAATTAAGGTACCGGGCCCCCCC
TCGAGGTCGACGGTATCGATAAGCTTGATATCGAATTCGCCCTTCCCAAGCTTTCAAATTTGTGTATGCT
GATCTTCATCAAAAGGTTCATTCTCTGGATCAGAGTCAGTGGTGTCAGAATATCTATAATGATC
