>Addgene plasmid #22232 | pCMV Flag dPDZ-PTEN (1-400) | addgene partial sequence | sequence record 28036 | 22232 with T3
GGCGGCCGCCACCATGGATTACAAGGATGACGACGATAAGAGCCCGGGCGGATCCATGACAGCCATCATC
AAAGAGATCGTTAGCAGAAACAAAAGGAGATATCAAGAGGATGGATTCGACTTAGACTTGACCTATATTT
ATCCAAACATTATTGCTATGGGATTTCCTGCAGAAAGACTTGAAGGCGTATACAGGAACAATATTGATGA
TGTAGTAAGGTTTTTGGATTCAAAGCATAAAAACCATTACAAGATATACAATCTTTGTGCTGAAAGACAT
TATGACACCGCCAAATTTAATTGCAGAGTTGCACAATATCCTTTTGAAGACCATAACCCACCACAGCTAG
AACTTATCAAACCCTTTTGTGAAGATCTTGACCAATGGCTAAGTGAAGATGACAATCATGTTGCAGCAAT
TCACTGTAAAGCTGGAAAGGGACGAACTGGTGTAATGATATGTGCATATTTATTACATCGGGGCAAATTT
TTAAAGGCACAAGAGGCCCTAGATTTCTATGGGGAAGTAAGGACCAGAGACAAAAAGGGAGTAACTATTC
CCAGTCAGAGGCGCTATGTGTATTATTATAGCTACCTGTTAAAGAATCATCTGGATTATAGACCAGTGGC
ACTGTTGTTTCACAAGATGATGTTTGAAACTATTCCAATGTTCAGTGGCGGAACTTGCAATCCTCAGTTT
GTGGTCTGCCAGCTAAAGGTGAAGATATATTCCTCCAATTCAGGACCACACGACGGGAAGACAAGTTCAT
GTCCTTTGAGT
