[The description below was written by a language model from this plasmid's Addgene catalogue record.]
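Description:
pCMV Flag dPDZ-PTEN (1-400) is a mammalian expression plasmid built on the Stratagene pCMV-Tag2 backbone (about 4.3 kb without insert). It carries a truncated mouse Pten coding sequence of roughly 1.2 kb. The plasmid is maintained at high copy in E. coli under kanamycin selection. It also confers neomycin resistance, so transfected mammalian cells can be selected with G418 to obtain stable lines. The record lists the vector type as both mammalian and bacterial expression. No feature table is provided, so the origins of replication and polyadenylation signals are not itemised. As the plasmid and backbone names indicate, expression in mammalian cells is driven by the CMV immediate-early promoter.

The insert encodes amino acids 1-400 of PTEN, which removes the extreme C-terminal PDZ-binding motif of this lipid and protein phosphatase tumour suppressor. It was cloned between BamHI and EcoRI sites, both of which are retained. This places it in frame with the backbone-encoded N-terminal Flag epitope, so the protein can be detected or immunoprecipitated with anti-Flag antibodies. T3 and T7 primer sites flank the cloning region and are used to sequence the insert.

Deleting the PDZ-binding motif is expected to prevent PTEN from engaging PDZ-domain scaffold proteins while leaving the rest of the protein intact. The associated publication concerns assembly of PTEN-containing complexes and identification of their components. This suggests the construct serves as a deletion mutant, compared with other PTEN forms, to test how the C-terminal motif contributes to complex formation and partner binding in pull-down or co-immunoprecipitation experiments.
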