Addgene plasmid #22232: pCMV Flag dPDZ-PTEN (1-400)
Depositing lab: Hong Wu. Depositing organization: University of California, Los Angeles (UCLA). Publication: Analysis of PTEN complex assembly and identification of heterogeneous nuclear ribonucleoprotein C as a component of the PTEN-associated complex. Mosessian S, Avliyakulov NK, Mulholland DJ, Boontheung P, Loo JA, Wu H. J Biol Chem. 2009 Oct 30;284(44):30159-66. doi: 10.1074/jbc.M109.027995. Epub 2009 Sep 9. PubMed 19740742.
Backbone
  Vector backbone: pCMV-Tag2
  Backbone manufacturer: Stratagene
  Backbone size w/o insert (bp): 4300
  Vector type: Mammalian Expression, Bacterial Expression
  Selectable markers: Neomycin (select with G418)
Growth in bacteria
  Bacterial resistance: Kanamycin, 50 μg/mL
  Growth temperature: 37°C
  Growth strain: DH5alpha
  Copy number: High Copy
Gene/Insert
  Gene/Insert name: PTEN (alt name: PTEN)
  Species: M. musculus (mouse)
  Insert size (bp): 1200
  Mutation: PDZ binding domain deleted. Contains amino acids 1-400.
  Entrez Gene: Pten (a.k.a. 2310035O07Rik, A130070J02Rik, B430203M17Rik, MMAC1, PTENbeta, TEP1)
  Tag / fusion protein: Flag (N terminal on backbone)
  Cloning method: Restriction Enzyme; 5′ cloning site BamH1 (not destroyed); 3′ cloning site EcoR1 (not destroyed)
  Sequencing primers: 5′ T3; 3′ T7
Terms and licenses: Academic/Nonprofit Terms; Industry Terms: Not Available to Industry
How to cite: pCMV Flag dPDZ-PTEN (1-400) was a gift from Hong Wu (Addgene plasmid # 22232 ; http://n2t.net/addgene:22232 ; RRID:Addgene_22232)
